>Addgene plasmid #117607 | pEPOR2KN0040 | addgene full sequence | sequence record 228337 | Addgene NGS Result
GAACACTCTGTGCCGATGTATCACCTCTCGCAAGAATTCAAGCTTGGAGGTCAACATGGTGGAGCACGAC
ACTCTGGTCTACTCCAAAAATGTCAAAGATACAGTCTCAGAAGATCAAAGGGCTATTGAGACTTTTCAAC
AAAGGATAATTTCGGGAAACCTCCTCGGATTCCATTGCCCAGCTATCTGTCACTTCATCGAAAGGACAGT
AGAAAAGGAAGGTGGCTCCTACAAATGCCATCATTGCGATAAAGGAAAGGCTATCATTCAAGATCTCTCT
GCCGACAGTGGTCCCAAAGATGGACCCCCACCCACGAGGAGCATCGTGGAAAAAGAAGAGGTTCCAACCA
CGTCTACAAAGCAAGTGGATTGATGTGATAACATGGTGGAGCACGACACTCTGGTCTACTCCAAAAATGT
CAAAGATACAGTCTCAGAAGATCAAAGGGCTATTGAGACTTTTCAACAAAGGATAATTTCGGGAAACCTC
CTCGGATTCCATTGCCCAGCTATCTGTCACTTCATCGAAAGGACAGTAGAAAAGGAAGGTGGCTCCTACA
AATGCCATCATTGCGATAAAGGAAAGGCTATCATTCAAGATCTCTCTGCCGACAGTGGTCCCAAAGATGG
ACCCCCACCCACGAGGAGCATCGTGGAAAAAGAAGAGGTTCCAACCACGTCTACAAAGCAAGTGGATTGA
TGTGACATCTCCACTGACGTAAGGGATGACGCACAATCCCACTATCCTTCGCAAGACCCTTCCTCTATAT
AAGGAAGTTCATTTCATTTGGAGAGGACACGCTCGAGTATAAGAGCTCATTTTTACAACAATTACCAACA
ACAACAAACAACAAACAACATTACAATTACATTTACAATTATCGATACAATGGCCCCAAAGAAGAAGCGG
AAGGTCGGTATCCACGGAGTCCCAGCAGCCAAGCGGAACTACATCCTGGGCCTGGACATCGGCATCACCA
GCGTGGGCTACGGCATCATCGACTACGAGACACGGGACGTGATCGATGCCGGCGTGCGGCTGTTCAAAGA
GGCCAACGTGGAAAACAACGAGGGCAGGCGGAGCAAGAGAGGCGCCAGAAGGCTGAAGCGGCGGAGGCGG
CATAGAATCCAGAGAGTGAAGAAGCTGCTGTTCGACTACAACCTGCTGACCGACCACAGCGAGCTGAGCG
GCATCAACCCCTACGAGGCCAGAGTGAAGGGCCTGAGCCAGAAGCTGAGCGAGGAAGAGTTCTCTGCCGC
CCTGCTGCACCTGGCCAAGAGAAGAGGCGTGCACAACGTGAACGAGGTGGAAGAGGACACCGGCAACGAG
CTGTCCACCAAAGAGCAGATCAGCCGGAACAGCAAGGCCCTGGAAGAGAAATACGTGGCCGAACTGCAGC
TGGAACGGCTGAAGAAAGACGGCGAAGTGCGGGGCAGCATCAACAGATTCAAGACCAGCGACTACGTGAA
AGAAGCCAAACAGCTGCTGAAGGTGCAGAAGGCCTACCACCAGCTGGACCAGAGCTTCATCGACACCTAC
ATCGACCTGCTGGAAACCCGGCGGACCTACTATGAGGGACCTGGCGAGGGCAGCCCCTTCGGCTGGAAGG
ACATCAAAGAATGGTACGAGATGCTGATGGGCCACTGCACCTACTTCCCCGAGGAACTGCGGAGCGTGAA
GTACGCCTACAACGCCGACCTGTACAACGCCCTGAACGACCTGAACAATCTCGTGATCACCAGGGACGAG
AACGAGAAGCTGGAATATTACGAGAAGTTCCAGATCATCGAGAACGTGTTCAAGCAGAAGAAGAAGCCCA
CCCTGAAGCAGATCGCCAAAGAAATCCTCGTGAACGAAGAGGATATTAAGGGCTACAGAGTGACCAGCAC
CGGCAAGCCCGAGTTCACCAACCTGAAGGTGTACCACGACATCAAGGACATTACCGCCCGGAAAGAGATT
ATTGAGAACGCCGAGCTGCTGGATCAGATTGCCAAGATCCTGACCATCTACCAGAGCAGCGAGGACATCC
AGGAAGAACTGACCAATCTGAACTCCGAGCTGACCCAGGAAGAGATCGAGCAGATCTCTAATCTGAAGGG
CTATACCGGCACCCACAACCTGAGCCTGAAGGCCATCAACCTGATCCTGGACGAGCTGTGGCACACCAAC
GACAACCAGATCGCTATCTTCAACCGGCTGAAGCTGGTGCCCAAGAAGGTGGACCTGTCCCAGCAGAAAG
AGATCCCCACCACCCTGGTGGACGACTTCATCCTGAGCCCCGTCGTGAAGAGAAGCTTCATCCAGAGCAT
CAAAGTGATCAACGCCATCATCAAGAAGTACGGCCTGCCCAACGACATCATTATCGAGCTGGCCCGCGAG
AAGAACTCCAAGGACGCCCAGAAAATGATCAACGAGATGCAGAAGCGGAACCGGCAGACCAACGAGCGGA
TCGAGGAAATCATCCGGACCACCGGCAAAGAGAACGCCAAGTACCTGATCGAGAAGATCAAGCTGCACGA
CATGCAGGAAGGCAAGTGCCTGTACAGCCTGGAAGCCATCCCTCTGGAAGATCTGCTGAACAACCCCTTC
AACTATGAGGTGGACCACATCATCCCCAGAAGCGTGTCCTTCGACAACAGCTTCAACAACAAGGTGCTCG
TGAAGCAGGAAGAAAACAGCAAGAAGGGCAACCGGACCCCATTCCAGTACCTGAGCAGCAGCGACAGCAA
GATCAGCTACGAAACCTTCAAGAAGCACATCCTGAATCTGGCCAAGGGCAAGGGCAGAATCAGCAAGACC
AAGAAAGAGTATCTGCTGGAAGAACGGGACATCAACAGGTTCTCCGTGCAGAAAGACTTCATCAACCGGA
ACCTGGTGGATACCAGATACGCCACCAGAGGCCTGATGAACCTGCTGCGGAGCTACTTCAGAGTGAACAA
CCTGGACGTGAAAGTGAAGTCCATCAATGGCGGCTTCACCAGCTTTCTGCGGCGGAAGTGGAAGTTTAAG
AAAGAGCGGAACAAGGGGTACAAGCACCACGCCGAGGACGCCCTGATCATTGCCAACGCCGATTTCATCT
TCAAAGAGTGGAAGAAACTGGACAAGGCCAAAAAAGTGATGGAAAACCAGATGTTCGAGGAAAAGCAGGC
CGAGAGCATGCCCGAGATCGAAACCGAGCAGGAGTACAAAGAGATCTTCATCACCCCCCACCAGATCAAG
CACATTAAGGACTTCAAGGACTACAAGTACAGCCACCGGGTGGACAAGAAGCCTAATAGAGAGCTGATTA
ACGACACCCTGTACTCCACCCGGAAGGACGACAAGGGCAACACCCTGATCGTGAACAATCTGAACGGCCT
GTACGACAAGGACAATGACAAGCTGAAAAAGCTGATCAACAAGAGCCCCGAAAAGCTGCTGATGTACCAC
CACGACCCCCAGACCTACCAGAAACTGAAGCTGATTATGGAACAGTACGGCGACGAGAAGAATCCCCTGT
ACAAGTACTACGAGGAAACCGGGAACTACCTGACCAAGTACTCCAAAAAGGACAACGGCCCCGTGATCAA
GAAGATTAAGTATTACGGCAACAAACTGAACGCCCATCTGGACATCACCGACGACTACCCCAACAGCAGA
AACAAGGTCGTGAAGCTGTCCCTGAAGCCCTACAGATTCGACGTGTACCTGGACAATGGCGTGTACAAGT
TCGTGACCGTGAAGAATCTGGATGTGATCAAAAAAGAAAACTACTACGAAGTGAATAGCAAGTGCTATGA
GGAAGCTAAGAAGCTGAAGAAGATCAGCAACCAGGCCGAGTTTATCGCCTCCTTCTACAACAACGATCTG
ATCAAGATCAACGGCGAGCTGTATAGAGTGATCGGCGTGAACAACGACCTGCTGAACCGGATCGAAGTGA
ACATGATCGACATCACCTACCGCGAGTACCTGGAAAACATGAACGACAAGAGGCCCCCCAGGATCATTAA
GACAATCGCCTCCAAGACCCAGAGCATTAAGAAGTACAGCACAGACATTCTGGGCAACCTGTATGAAGTG
AAATCTAAGAAGCACCCTCAGATCATCAAAAAGGGCAAAAGGCCGGCGGCCACGAAAAAGGCCGGCCAGG
CAAAAAAGAAAAAGGGATCCTACCCATACGATGTTCCAGATTACGCTTACCCATACGATGTTCCAGATTA
CGCTTACCCATACGATGTTCCAGATTACGCTGGTTCGATGGTGAGCAAGGGCGAGGAGCTGTTCACCGGG
GTGGTGCCCATCCTGGTCGAGCTGGACGGCGACGTAAACGGCCACAAGTTCAGCGTGTCCGGCGAGGGCG
AGGGCGATGCCACCTACGGCAAGCTGACCCTGAAGTTCATCTGCACCACCGGCAAGCTGCCCGTGCCCTG
GCCCACCCTCGTGACCACCTTCGGCTACGGCCTGCAGTGCTTCGCCCGCTACCCCGACCACATGAAGCAG
CACGACTTCTTCAAGTCCGCCATGCCCGAAGGCTACGTCCAGGAGCGCACCATCTTCTTCAAGGACGACG
GCAACTACAAGACCCGCGCCGAGGTGAAGTTCGAGGGCGACACCCTGGTGAACCGCATCGAGCTGAAGGG
CATCGACTTCAAGGAGGACGGCAACATCCTGGGGCACAAGCTGGAGTACAACTACAACAGCCACAACGTC
TATATCATGGCCGACAAGCAGAAGAACGGCATCAAGGTGAACTTCAAGATCCGCCACAACATCGAGGACG
GCAGCGTGCAGCTCGCCGACCACTACCAGCAGAACACCCCCATCGGCGACGGCCCCGTGCTGCTGCCCGA
CAACCACTACCTGAGCTACCAGTCCGCCCTGAGCAAAGACCCCAACGAGAAGCGCGATCACATGGTCCTG
CTGGAGTTCGTGACCGCCGCCGGGATCACTCTCGGCATGGACGAGCTGTACAAGTGAGCTTGTCAAGCAG
ATCGTTCAAACATTTGGCAATAAAGTTTCTTAAGATTGAATCCTGTTGCCGGTCTTGCGATGATTATCAT
ATAATTTCTGTTGAATTACGTTAAGCATGTAATAATTAACATGTAATGCATGACGTTATTTATGAGATGG
GTTTTTATGATTAGAGTCCCGCAATTATACATTTAATACGCGATAGAAAACAAAATATAGCGCGCAAACT
AGGATAAATTATCGCGCGCGGTGTCATCTATGTTACTAGATCGACGCTACTAGAATTCGAGCTCGGAGCA
TCTTCATTCTTAAGATATGAAGATAATCTTCAAAAGGCCCCTGGGAATCTGAAAGAAGAGAAGCAGGCCC
ATTTATATGGGAAAGAACAATAGTATTTCTTATATAGGCCCATTTAAGTTGAAAACAATCTTCAAAAGTC
CCACATCGCTTAGATAAGAAAACGAAGCTGAGTTTATATACAGCTAGAGTCGAAGTAGTGATTGTATCTT
CGGCCATGAAGCTGGTTTTAGTACTCTGGAAACAGAATCTACTAAAACAAGGCAAAATGCCGTGTTTATC
TCGTCAACTTGTTGGCGAGATTTTTTTACTTGTCTCGCTTTACGAGGATGCACATGTGACCGAGGGACAC
GAAGTGATCCGTTTAAACTATCAGTGTTTGACAGGATATATTGGCGGGTAAACCTAAGAGAAAAGAGCGT
TTATTAGAATAATCGGATATTTAAAAGGGCGTGAAAAGGTTTATCCGTTCGTCCATTTGTATGTGCATGC
CAACCACAGGGTTCCCCTCGGGAGTCAGCCGTGCGGCTGCATGAAATCCTGGCCGGTTTGTCTGATGCCA
AGCTGGCGGCCTGGCCGGCCAGCTTGGCCGCTGAAGAAACCGAGCGCCGCCGTCTAAAAAGGTGATGTGT
ATTTGAGTAAAACAGCTTGCGTCATGCGGTCGCTGCGTATATGATGCGATGAGTAAATAAACAAATACGC
AAGGGGAACGCATGAAGGTTATCGCTGTACTTAACCAGAAAGGCGGGTCAGGCAAGACGACCATCGCAAC
CCATCTAGCCCGCGCCCTGCAACTCGCCGGGGCCGATGTTCTGTTAGTCGATTCCGATCCCCAGGGCAGT
GCCCGCGATTGGGCGGCCGTGCGGGAAGATCAACCGCTAACCGTTGTCGGCATCGACCGCCCGACGATTG
ACCGCGACGTGAAGGCCATCGGCCGGCGCGACTTCGTAGTGATCGACGGAGCGCCCCAGGCGGCGGACTT
GGCTGTGTCCGCGATCAAGGCAGCCGACTTCGTGCTGATTCCGGTGCAGCCAAGCCCTTACGACATATGG
GCCACCGCCGACCTGGTGGAGCTGGTTAAGCAGCGCATTGAGGTCACGGATGGAAGGCTACAAGCGGCCT
TTGTCGTGTCGCGGGCGATCAAAGGCACGCGCATCGGCGGTGAGGTTGCCGAGGCGCTGGCCGGGTACGA
GCTGCCCATTCTTGAGTCCCGTATCACGCAGCGCGTGAGCTACCCAGGCACTGCCGCCGCCGGCACAACC
GTTCTTGAATCAGAACCCGAGGGCGACGCTGCCCGCGAGGTCCAGGCGCTGGCCGCTGAAATTAAATCAA
AACTCATTTGAGTTAATGAGGTAAAGAGAAAATGAGCAAAAGCACAAACACGCTAAGTGCCGGCCGTCCG
AGCGCACGCAGCAGCAAGGCTGCAACGTTGGCCAGCCTGGCAGACACGCCAGCCATGAAGCGGGTCAACT
TTCAGTTGCCGGCGGAGGATCACACCAAGCTGAAGATGTACGCGGTACGCCAAGGCAAGACCATTACCGA
GCTGCTATCTGAATACATCGCGCAGCTACCAGAGTAAATGAGCAAATGAATAAATGAGTAGATGAATTTT
AGCGGCTAAAGGAGGCGGCATGGAAAATCAAGAACAACCAGGCACCGACGCCGTGGAATGCCCCATGTGT
GGAGGAACGGGCGGTTGGCCAGGCGTAAGCGGCTGGGTTGTCTGCCGGCCCTGCAATGGCACTGGAACCC
CCAAGCCCGAGGAATCGGCGTGAGCGGTCGCAAACCATCCGGCCCGGTACAAATCGGCGCGGCGCTGGGT
GATGACCTGGTGGAGAAGTTGAAGGCCGCGCAGGCCGCCCAGCGGCAACGCATCGAGGCAGAAGCACGCC
CCGGTGAATCGTGGCAAGCGGCCGCTGATCGAATCCGCAAAGAATCCCGGCAACCGCCGGCAGCCGGTGC
GTCGTCGATTAGGAAGCCGCCCAAGGGCGACGAGCAACCAGATTTTTTCGTTCCGATGCTCTATGACGTG
GGCACCCGCGATAGTCGCAGCATCATGGACGTGGCCGTTTTCCGTCTGTCGAAGCGTGACCGACGAGCTG
GCGAGGTGATCCGCTACGAGCTTCCAGACGGGCACGTAGAGGTTTCCGCAGGGCCGGCCGGCATGGCCAG
TGTGTGGGATTACGACCTGGTACTGATGGCGGTTTCCCATCTAACCGAATCCATGAACCGATACCGGGAA
GGGAAGGGAGACAAGCCCGGCCGCGTGTTCCGTCCACACGTTGCGGACGTACTCAAGTTCTGCCGGCGAG
CCGATGGCGGAAAGCAGAAAGACGACCTGGTAGAAACCTGCATTCGGTTAAACACCACGCACGTTGCCAT
GCAGCGTACGAAGAAGGCCAAGAACGGCCGCCTGGTGACGGTATCCGAGGGTGAAGCCTTGATTAGCCGC
TACAAGATCGTAAAGAGCGAAACCGGGCGGCCGGAGTACATCGAGATCGAGCTAGCTGATTGGATGTACC
GCGAGATTACAGAAGGCAAGAACCCGGACGTGCTGACGGTTCACCCCGATTACTTTTTGATCGATCCCGG
CATCGGCCGTTTTCTCTACCGCCTGGCACGCCGCGCCGCAGGCAAGGCAGAAGCCAGATGGTTGTTCAAG
ACGATCTACGAACGCAGTGGCAGCGCCGGAGAGTTCAAGAAGTTCTGTTTCACCGTGCGCAAGCTGATCG
GGTCAAATGACCTGCCGGAGTACGATTTGAAGGAGGAGGCGGGGCAGGCTGGCCCGATCCTAGTCATGCG
CTACCGCAACCTGATCGAGGGCGAAGCATCCGCCGGTTCCTAATGTACGGAGCAGATGCTAGGGCAAATT
GCCCTAGCAGGGGAAAAAGGTCGAAAAAGCTTCTTTCCTGTGGATAGCACGTACATTGGGAACCCAAAGC
CGTACATTGGGAACCGGAACCCGTACATTGGGAACCCAAAGCCGTACATTGGGAACCGGTCACACATGTA
AGTGACTGATATAAAAGAGAAAAAAGGCGATTTTTCCGCCTAAAACTCTTTAAAACTTATTAAAACTCTT
AAAACCCGCCTGGCCTGTGCATAACTGTCTGGCCAGCGCACAGCCGAACAGCTGCAAAAAGCGCCCACAT
CAAGGCTCCGAGTGCGCGGAACCCCTATTTGTTTATTTTTCTAAATACATTCAAATATGTATCCGCTCAT
GAGACAATAACCCTGATAAATGCTTCAATAATATTGAAAAAGGAAGAGTATGGCTAAAATGAGAATATCA
CCGGAATTGAAAAAACTGATCGAAAAATACCGCTGCGTAAAAGATACGGAAGGAATGTCTCCTGCTAAGG
TATATAAGCTGGTGGGAGAAAATGAAAACCTATATTTAAAAATGACGGACAGCCGGTATAAAGGGACCAC
CTATGATGTGGAACGGGAAAAGGACATGATGCTATGGCTGGAAGGAAAGCTGCCTGTTCCAAAGGTCCTG
CACTTTGAACGGCATGATGGCTGGAGCAATCTGCTCATGAGTGAGGCCGATGGCGTCCTTTGCTCGGAAG
AGTATGAAGATGAACAAAGCCCTGAAAAGATTATCGAGCTGTATGCGGAGTGCATCAGGCTCTTTCACTC
CATCGACATATCGGATTGTCCCTATACGAATAGCTTAGACAGCCGCTTAGCCGAATTGGATTACTTACTG
AATAACGATCTGGCCGATGTGGATTGCGAAAACTGGGAAGAGGACACTCCATTTAAAGATCCGCGCGAGC
TGTATGATTTTTTAAAGACGGAAAAGCCCGAAGAGGAACTTGTCTTTTCCCACGGCGACCTGGGAGACAG
CAACATCTTTGTGAAAGATGGCAAAGTAAGTGGCTTTATTGATCTTGGGAGAAGCGGCAGGGCGGACAAG
TGGTATGACATTGCCTTCTGCGTCCGGTCGCTCAGGGAGGATATCGGGGAAGAACAGTATGTCGAGCTAT
TTTTTGACTTACTGGGGATCAAGCCTGATTGGGAGAAAATAAAATATTATATTTTACTGGATGAATTGTT
TTAGCTGTCAGACCAAGTTTACTCATATATACTTTAGATTGATTTAAAACTTCATTTTTAATTTAAAAGG
ATCTAGGTGAAGATCCTTTTTGATAATCTCATGACCAAAATCCCTTAACGTGAGTTTTCGTTCCACTGAG
CGTCAGACCCCGTAGAAAAGATCAAAGGATCTTCTTGAGATCCTTTTTTTCTGCGCGTAATCTGCTGCTT
GCAAACAAAAAAACCACCGCTACCAGCGGTGGTTTGTTTGCCGGATCAAGAGCTACCAACTCTTTTTCCG
AAGGTAACTGGCTTCAGCAGAGCGCAGATACCAAATACTGTTCTTCTAGTGTAGCCGTAGTTAGGCCACC
ACTTCAAGAACTCTGTAGCACCGCCTACATACCTCGCTCTGCTAATCCTGTTACCAGTGGCTGCTGCCAG
TGGCGATAAGTCGTGTCTTACCGGGTTGGACTCAAGACGATAGTTACCGGATAAGGCGCAGCGGTCGGGC
TGAACGGGGGGTTCGTGCACACAGCCCAGCTTGGAGCGAACGACCTACACCGAACTGAGATACCTACAGC
GTGAGCTATGAGAAAGCGCCACGCTTCCCGAAGGGAGAAAGGCGGACAGGTATCCGGTAAGCGGCAGGGT
CGGAACAGGAGAGCGCACGAGGGAGCTTCCAGGGGGAAACGCCTGGTATCTTTATAGTCCTGTCGGGTTT
CGCCACCTCTGACTTGAGCGTCGATTTTTGTGATGCTCGTCAGGGGGGCGGAGCCTATGGAAAAACGCCA
GCAACGCGGCCTTTTTACGGTTCCTGCTCGGATCTGTTGGACCGGACAGTAGTCATGGTTGATGGGCTGC
CTGTATCGAGTGGTGATTTTGTGCCGAGCTGCCGGTCGGGGAGCTGTTGGCTGGCTGGTGGCAGGATATA
TTGTGGTGTAAACAAATTGACGCTTAGACAACTTAATAACACATTGCGGACGTTTTTAATGTACTGGGGT
T
Features (pLannotate 1.2.2; 19 found; start..end, strand, type, name):
    127..803     +  promoter       CaMV 35S promoter (enhanced): cauliflower mosaic virus 35S promoter with a duplicated enhancer region
    828..881     +  misc_feature   TMV Ω: translational enhancer from the tobacco mosaic virus 5'-leader sequence (Gallie et al., 1988)
    941..4096    +  CDS            cas9: CAS9_STAAU - Experimental evidence at protein level: Swiss-Prot protein existence level 1. CRISPR (clustered regularly interspaced short palindromic repeat) is an adaptive immune system that provides protection against mobile genetic elements (viruses, transposable elements and conjugative plasmids). CRISPR clusters contain spacers, sequences complementary to antecedent mobile elements, and target invading nucleic acids. CRISPR clusters are transcribed and processed into CRISPR RNA (crRNA). In type II CRISPR systems correct processing of pre-crRNA requires a trans- encoded small RNA (tracrRNA)
   4097..4144    +  CDS            nucleoplasmin NLS: bipartite nuclear localization signal from nucleoplasmin
   4151..4167    +  CDS            3xHA (fragment): three tandem HA epitope tags
   4178..4194    +  CDS            3xHA (fragment): three tandem HA epitope tags
   4205..4231    +  CDS            3xHA (fragment): three tandem HA epitope tags
   4238..4954    +  CDS            EYFP: EYFP is a basic (constitutively fluorescent) green/yellow fluorescent protein published in 1996, derived from Aequorea victoria. It is reported to be a very rapidly-maturing weak dimer with high acid sensitivity.
   4970..5222    +  terminator     NOS terminator: nopaline synthase terminator and poly(A) signal
   5382..5398    +  promoter       AtU6 promoter (fragment): consensus promoter from the three Arabidopsis U6 snRNA genes (Waibel and Filipowicz, 1990; Nekrasov et al., 2013)
   5475..5550    +  misc_RNA       Sa gRNA scaffold: guide RNA scaffold for the Staphylococcus aureus CRISPR/Cas9 system
   5629..5653    +  misc_feature   RB T-DNA repeat: right border repeat from nopaline C58 T-DNA
   5962..6591    +  CDS            pVS1 StaA: stability protein from the Pseudomonas plasmid pVS1 (Heeb et al., 2000)
   7020..8093    +  CDS            pVS1 RepA: replication protein from the Pseudomonas plasmid pVS1 (Heeb et al., 2000)
   8159..8353    +  rep_origin     pVS1 oriV: origin of replication for the Pseudomonas plasmid pVS1 (Heeb et al., 2000)
   8415..8519    +  promoter       AmpR promoter: bla
   8520..9314    +  CDS            KanR: aminoglycoside phosphotransferase; aphA-3; confers resistance to kanamycin
   9485..10073   +  rep_origin     ori: high-copy-number ColE1/pMB1/pBR322/pUC origin of replication
  10209..10233   +  misc_feature   LB T-DNA repeat: left border repeat from nopaline C58 T-DNA
