[The description below was written by a language model from this plasmid's Addgene catalogue record and pLannotate feature annotations shown in this document.]
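Description:
pEPOR2KN0040 is a Level 2 MoClo (Golden Gate) plant expression construct built in the pICSL4723 binary backbone, combining two previously assembled Level 1 transcription units for CRISPR genome editing in plants. The backbone carries left and right T-DNA border repeats of the nopaline type, so the region between them can be transferred into plant cells by Agrobacterium. Replication in E. coli relies on a high-copy ColE1/pUC-type origin. The pVS1 oriV, together with the RepA replication protein and StaA stability protein, supports maintenance in Agrobacterium. Selection in bacteria is by kanamycin, through an aminoglycoside phosphotransferase gene driven by the bla promoter. The BpiI sites used for assembly were destroyed during cloning. No plant selectable marker appears in the annotated features.

The first cassette expresses Staphylococcus aureus Cas9 from an enhanced CaMV 35S promoter with a duplicated enhancer, followed by the TMV Ω leader, which boosts translation. The nuclease coding sequence is followed directly by a nucleoplasmin bipartite nuclear localization signal, HA epitope sequences (annotated as fragments of a 3xHA tag) and EYFP. This arrangement appears to be a single C-terminal fusion that would allow detection and visualisation of the protein. A NOS terminator closes the unit. The second cassette uses the Arabidopsis U6-26 Pol III promoter, only a short part of which is recognised in the annotation, to transcribe a single guide RNA carrying the SaCas9 scaffold. According to the record, the guide targets NbPDS, presumably the Nicotiana benthamiana phytoene desaturase gene. The construct was made as part of a comparison of the efficiency and specificity of different Cas nucleases in plants.
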