Addgene plasmid #117607: pEPOR2KN0040
Purpose: Level2 MoClo construct, containing level1 plant expression cassettes for SaCas9(pEPOR1CB0015) and sgRNA_NbPDS(pEPOR1CB0058)
Depositing lab: Nicola Patron. Depositing organization: Earlham Institute. Publication: Comparison of efficiency and specificity of CRISPR-associated (Cas) nucleases in plants: An expanded toolkit for precision genome engineering. Raitskin O, Schudoma C, West A, Patron NJ. PLoS One. 2019 Feb 27;14(2):e0211598. doi: 10.1371/journal.pone.0211598. eCollection 2019. PubMed 30811422.
Backbone
  Vector backbone: pICSL4723
  Vector type: Plant Expression
Growth in bacteria
  Bacterial resistance: Kanamycin, 50 μg/mL
  Growth temperature: 37°C
  Growth strain: DH5alpha
  Copy number: High Copy
Gene/Insert
  Gene/Insert name: [35S:SaCas9(pEPOR1CB0015) ] +[AtU6-26:sgRNA]
  Species: Synthetic
  Cloning method: Restriction Enzyme; 5′ cloning site BpiI (destroyed during cloning); 3′ cloning site BpiI (destroyed during cloning)
Terms and licenses: Academic/Nonprofit Terms; Industry Terms: Not Available to Industry
Depositor comments: Please visit https://www.biorxiv.org/content/early/2018/09/20/422766 for BioRxiv preprint
How to cite: pEPOR2KN0040 was a gift from Nicola Patron (Addgene plasmid # 117607 ; http://n2t.net/addgene:117607 ; RRID:Addgene_117607)
